>Addgene plasmid #15992 | pAMPK alpha2 K45R | addgene full sequence | sequence record 163187 | Addgene NGS Result
GACGGATCGGGAGATCTCCCGATCCCCTATGGTGCACTCTCAGTACAATCTGCTCTGATGCCGCATAGTT
AAGCCAGTATCTGCTCCCTGCTTGTGTGTTGGAGGTCGCTGAGTAGTGCGCGAGCAAAATTTAAGCTACA
ACAAGGCAAGGCTTGACCGACAATTGCATGAAGAATCTGCTTAGGGTTAGGCGTTTTGCGCTGCTTCGCG
ATGTACGGGCCAGATATACGCGTTGACATTGATTATTGACTAGTTATTAATAGTAATCAATTACGGGGTC
ATTAGTTCATAGCCCATATATGGAGTTCCGCGTTACATAACTTACGGTAAATGGCCCGCCTGGCTGACCG
CCCAACGACCCCCGCCCATTGACGTCAATAATGACGTATGTTCCCATAGTAACGCCAATAGGGACTTTCC
ATTGACGTCAATGGGTGGAGTATTTACGGTAAACTGCCCACTTGGCAGTACATCAAGTGTATCATATGCC
AAGTACGCCCCCTATTGACGTCAATGACGGTAAATGGCCCGCCTGGCATTATGCCCAGTACATGACCTTA
TGGGACTTTCCTACTTGGCAGTACATCTACGTATTAGTCATCGCTATTACCATGGTGATGCGGTTTTGGC
AGTACATCAATGGGCGTGGATAGCGGTTTGACTCACGGGGATTTCCAAGTCTCCACCCCATTGACGTCAA
TGGGAGTTTGTTTTGGCACCAAAATCAACGGGACTTTCCAAAATGTCGTAACAACTCCGCCCCATTGACG
CAAATGGGCGGTAGGCGTGTACGGTGGGAGGTCTATATAAGCAGAGCTCTCTGGCTAACTAGAGAACCCA
CTGCTTACTGGCTTATCGAAATTAATACGACTCACTATAGGGAGACCCAAGCTTGGTACCGAGCTCGGAT
CCACTAGTAACGGCCGCCAGTGTGCTGGAATTCGCCATGGAGCAGAAGCTTATCTCCGAGGAGGACCTCG
GTGGCGGCGAGAAGCAGAAGCACGACGGGCGTGTGAAGATCGGACACTACGTGCTGGGGGACACCCTGGG
CGTCGGCACCTTCGGCAAAGTGAAGATTGGAGAACATCAATTGACAGGCCATAAAGTGGCAGTTAGGATC
TTAAATAGACAGAAGATTCGCAGTTTAGATGTTGTTGGAAAAATAAAACGAGAAATTCAAAATCTTAAAC
TCTTTCGTCATCCTCATATTATCAAACTCTACCAAGTGATCAGCACTCCAACAGACTTTTTTATGGTAAT
GGAATATGTGTCTGGAGGTGAATTGTTCGACTACATCTGTAAACACGGGAGGGTTGAAGAGGTGGAAGCT
CGCCGGCTCTTCCAGCAGATTCTGTCTGCCGTGGACTACTGTCACAGGCACATGGTTGTCCACAGGGACC
TGAAGCCAGAGAACGTGTTGCTGGACGCCCAGATGAATGCTAAGATAGCTGACTTCGGACTCTCTAATAT
GATGTCAGATGGTGAATTTCTACGAACTAGCTGTGGATCGCCAAATTATGCAGCACCGGAGGTCATCTCA
GGAAGGCTGTATGCGGGTCCTGAGGTTGATATCTGGAGCTGTGGTGTTATCCTGTATGCCCTTCTCTGTG
GCACCCTCCCGTTCGACGATGAGCACGTGCCTACGCTCTTTAAGAAGATCCGAGGGGGTGTGTTCTACAT
CCCGGAGTATCTCAACCGTTCTATTGCCACTCTGCTGATGCACATGCTGCAGGTGGACCCCTTGAAGCGA
GCAACTATCAAAGACATACGAGAGCATGAATGGTTTAAACAGGATTTGCCCAGTTACCTCTTTCCTGAAG
ACCCCTCCTATGATGCTAACGTCATTGATGATGAGGCTGTGAAAGAAGTATGTGAAAAATTTGAGTGTAC
AGAATCAGAAGTGATGAACAGTTTATACAGTGGTGACCCTCAAGACCAGCTCGCAGTGGCTTATCATCTC
ATCATTGACAATCGGAGAATAATGAACCAAGCCAGTGAGTTCTACCTCGCCTCCAGTCCTCCAACGGGTT
CCTTCATGGACGATAGTGCCATGCATATTCCCCCCGGCCTGAAACCACATCCTGAAAGGATGCCACCTCT
CATAGCAGACAGCCCCAAAGCACGCTGTCCACTGGATGCACTCAACACAACTAAGCCCAAATCTTTAGCT
GTGAAAAAAGCCAAGTGGCACCTTGGGATCCGAAGCCAGAGCAAACCATACGACATTATGGCGGAGGTGT
ACCGAGCTATGAAGCAGCTGGACTTTGAATGGAAGGTAGTGAATGCATACCATCTTCGAGTAAGAAGAAA
AAACCCAGTGACTGGCAATTACGTGAAAATGAGCTTACAGCTTTACCTGGTTGACAATCGGAGCTATCTT
CTAGACTTTAAAAGCATCGATGATGAGGTGGTGGAGCAGAGGTCTGGTTCTTCAACACCTCAGCGCTCCT
GTTCTGCTGCCGGCCTCCACAGACCTCGGTCAAGTGTCGATTCCAGCACAGCCGAGAACCATTCACTGTC
TGGCTCTCTCACTGGTTCTTTGACTGGCAGCACTTTGTCCTCCGCTTCCCCGCGCCTGGGCAGTCATACC
ATGGATTTTTTTGAAATGTGCGCCAGTCTTATCACTGCTTTAGCCCGTTGATAACCCACCACCGGTCTCT
GTCTTTCTGTTACCGCACTGTGAAATCACATACACTCTTCAAATTATTACCGCACTCTCGGGTACCACAG
GCTCTGCAATAGAAGTTATGTGAACATTCCCAGGTGACATGCAGTGCTGCTGGAAACACAGAAATCTGGC
CTTCTGTTTACTTTTAGAACTCTGTAACTCTGCTGTGCCTATGATAGGTATCAATAGCTAGGAACGGCTG
AGTGCTGGTGAAGCTTGTTAACTTACACCCGTGAATTCTGCAGATATCCATCACACTGGCGGCCGCTCGA
GCATGCATCTAGAGGGCCCTATTCTATAGTGTCACCTAAATGCTAGAGCTCGCTGATCAGCCTCGACTGT
GCCTTCTAGTTGCCAGCCATCTGTTGTTTGCCCCTCCCCCGTGCCTTCCTTGACCCTGGAAGGTGCCACT
CCCACTGTCCTTTCCTAATAAAATGAGGAAATTGCATCGCATTGTCTGAGTAGGTGTCATTCTATTCTGG
GGGGTGGGGTGGGGCAGGACAGCAAGGGGGAGGATTGGGAAGACAATAGCAGGCATGCTGGGGATGCGGT
GGGCTCTATGGCTTCTGAGGCGGAAAGAACCAGCTGGGGCTCTAGGGGGTATCCCC
[124 nt withheld, positions 3277-3400]
C
[91 nt withheld, positions 3402-3492]
A
[49 nt withheld, positions 3494-3542]
CCTTTGACGTTGGAGTCCACGTTCTTT
[37 nt withheld, positions 3570-3606]
ACCCTATCTCGGTCTATTCTTTTGATTTATAAGGGATTTTGCCGATTTCGGCCTATTGGTTAAAAAATGA
GCTGATTTAACAAAAATTTAACGCGAATTAATTCTGTGGAATGTGTGTCAGTTAGGGTGTGGAAAGTCCC
CAGGCTCCCCAGCAGGCAGAAGTATGCAAAGCATGCATCTCAATTAGTCAGCAACCAGGTGTGGAAAGTC
CCCAGGCTCCCCAGCAGGCAGAAGTATGCAAAGCATGCATCTCAATTAGTCAGCAACCATAGTCCCGCCC
CTAACTCCGCCCATCCCGCCCCTAACTCCGCCCAGTTCCGCCCATTCTCCGCCCCATGGCTGACTAATTT
TTTTTATTTATGCAGAGGCCGAGGCCGCCTCTGCCTCTGAGCTATTCCAGAAGTAGTGAGGAGGCTTTTT
TGGAGGCCTAGGCTTTTGCAAAAAGCTCCCGGGAGCTTGTATATCCATTTTCGGATCTGATCAAGAGACA
GGATGAGGATCGTTTCGCATGATTGAACAAGATGGATTGCACGCAGGTTCTCCGGCCGCTTGGGTGGAGA
GGCTATTCGGCTATGACTGGGCACAACAGACAATCGGCTGCTCTGATGCCGCCGTGTTCCGGCTGTCAGC
GCAGGGGCGCCCGGTTCTTTTTGTCAAGACCGACCTGTCCGGTGCCCTGAATGAACTGCAGGACGAGGCA
GCGCGGCTATCGTGGCTGGCCACGACGGGCGTTCCTTGCGCAGCTGTGCTCGACGTTGTCACTGAAGCGG
GAAGGGACTGGCTGCTATTGGGCGAAGTGCCGGGGCAGGATCTCCTGTCATCTCACCTTGCTCCTGCCGA
GAAAGTATCCATCATGGCTGATGCAATGCGGCGGCTGCATACGCTTGATCCGGCTACCTGCCCATTCGAC
CACCAAGCGAAACATCGCATCGAGCGAGCACGTACTCGGATGGAAGCCGGTCTTGTCGATCAGGATGATC
TGGACGAAGAGCATCAGGGGCTCGCGCCAGCCGAACTGTTCGCCAGGCTCAAGGCGCGCATGCCCGACGG
CGAGGATCTCGTCGTGACCCATGGCGATGCCTGCTTGCCGAATATCATGGTGGAAAATGGCCGCTTTTCT
GGATTCATCGACTGTGGCCGGCTGGGTGTGGCGGACCGCTATCAGGACATAGCGTTGGCTACCCGTGATA
TTGCTGAAGAGCTTGGCGGCGAATGGGCTGACCGCTTCCTCGTGCTTTACGGTATCGCCGCTCCCGATTC
GCAGCGCATCGCCTTCTATCGCCTTCTTGACGAGTTCTTCTGAGCGGGACTCTGGGGTTCGAAATGACCG
ACCAAGCGACGCCCAACCTGCCATCACGAGATTTCGATTCCACCGCCGCCTTCTATGAAAGGTTGGGCTT
CGGAATCGTTTTCCGGGACGCCGGCTGGATGATCCTCCAGCGCGGGGATCTCATGCTGGAGTTCTTCGCC
CACCCCAACTTGTTTATTGCAGCTTATAATGGTTACAAATAAAGCAATAGCATCACAAATTTCACAAATA
AAGCATTTTTTTCACTGCATTCTAGTTGTGGTTTGTCCAAACTCATCAATGTATCTTATCATGTCTGTAT
ACCGTCGACCTCTAGCTAGAGCTTGGCGTAATCATGGTCATAGCTGTTTCCTGTGTGAAATTGTTATCCG
CTCACAATTCCACACAACATACGAGCCGGAAGCATAAAGTGTAAAGCCTGGGGTGCCTAATGAGTGAGCT
AACTCACATTAATTGCGTTGCGCTCACTGCCCGCTTTCCAGTCGGGAAACCTGTCGTGCCAGCTGCATTA
ATGAATCGGCCAACGCGCGGGGAGAGGCGGTTTGCGTATTGGGCGCTCTTCCGCTTCCTCGCTCACTGAC
TCGCTGCGCTCGGTCGTTCGGCTGCGGCGAGCGGTATCAGCTCACTCAAAGGCGGTAATACGGTTATCCA
CAGAATCAGGGGATAACGCAGGAAAGAACATGTGAGCAAAAGGCCAGCAAAAGGCCAGGAACCGTAAAAA
GGCCGCGTTGCTGGCGTTTTTCCATAGGCTCCGCCCCCCTGACGAGCATCACAAAAATCGACGCTCAAGT
CAGAGGTGGCGAAACCCGACAGGACTATAAAGATACCAGGCGTTTCCCCCTGGAAGCTCCCTCGTGCGCT
CTCCTGTTCCGACCCTGCCGCTTACCGGATACCTGTCCGCCTTTCTCCCTTCGGGAAGCGTGGCGCTTTC
TCATAGCTCACGCTGTAGGTATCTCAGTTCGGTGTAGGTCGTTCGCTCCAAGCTGGGCTGTGTGCACGAA
CCCCCCGTTCAGCCCGACCGCTGCGCCTTATCCGGTAACTATCGTCTTGAGTCCAACCCGGTAAGACACG
ACTTATCGCCACTGGCAGCAGCCACTGGTAACAGGATTAGCAGAGCGAGGTATGTAGGCGGTGCTACAGA
GTTCTTGAAGTGGTGGCCTAACTACGGCTACACTAGAAGAACAGTATTTGGTATCTGCGCTCTGCTGAAG
CCAGTTACCTTCGGAAAAAGAGTTGGTAGCTCTTGATCCGGCAAACAAACCACCGCTGGTAGCGGTGGTT
TTTTTGTTTGCAAGCAGCAGATTACGCGCAGAAAAAAAGGATCTCAAGAAGATCCTTTGATCTTTTCTAC
GGGGTCTGACGCTCAGTGGAACGAAAACTCACGTTAAGGGATTTTGGTCATGAGATTATCAAAAAGGATC
TTCACCTAGATCCTTTTAAATTAAAAATGAAGTTTTAAATCAATCTAAAGTATATATGAGTAAACTTGGT
CTGACAGTTACCAATGCTTAATCAGTGAGGCACCTATCTCAGCGATCTGTCTATTTCGTTCATCCATAGT
TGCCTGACTCCCCGTCGTGTAGATAACTACGATACGGGAGGGCTTACCATCTGGCCCCAGTGCTGCAATG
ATACCGCGAGACCCACGCTCACCGGCTCCAGATTTATCAGCAATAAACCAGCCAGCCGGAAGGGCCGAGC
GCAGAAGTGGTCCTGCAACTTTATCCGCCTCCATCCAGTCTATTAATTGTTGCCGGGAAGCTAGAGTAAG
TAGTTCGCCAGTTAATAGTTTGCGCAACGTTGTTGCCATTGCTACAGGCATCGTGGTGTCACGCTCGTCG
TTTGGTATGGCTTCATTCAGCTCCGGTTCCCAACGATCAAGGCGAGTTACATGATCCCCCATGTTGTGCA
AAAAAGCGGTTAGCTCCTTCGGTCCTCCGATCGTTGTCAGAAGTAAGTTGGCCGCAGTGTTATCACTCAT
GGTTATGGCAGCACTGCATAATTCTCTTACTGTCATGCCATCCGTAAGATGCTTTTCTGTGACTGGTGAG
TACTCAACCAAGTCATTCTGAGAATAGTGTATGCGGCGACCGAGTTGCTCTTGCCCGGCGTCAATACGGG
ATAATACCGCGCCACATAGCAGAACTTTAAAAGTGCTCATCATTGGAAAACGTTCTTCGGGGCGAAAACT
CTCAAGGATCTTACCGCTGTTGAGATCCAGTTCGATGTAACCCACTCGTGCACCCAACTGATCTTCAGCA
TCTTTTACTTTCACCAGCGTTTCTGGGTGAGCAAAAACAGGAAGGCAAAATGCCGCAAAAAAGGGAATAA
GGGCGACACGGAAATGTTGAATACTCATACTCTTCCTTTTTCAATATTATTGAAGCATTTATCAGGGTTA
TTGTCTCATGAGCGGATACATATTTGAATGTATTTAGAAAAATAAACAAATAGGGGTTCCGCGCACATTT
CCCCGAAAAGTGCCACCTGACGTC
Features (pLannotate 1.2.2; 21 found; start..end, strand, type, name):
     28..80      -  misc_feature   bom (fragment): basis of mobility region from pBR322
    235..614     +  enhancer       CMV enhancer: human cytomegalovirus immediate early enhancer
    615..818     +  promoter       CMV promoter: human cytomegalovirus (CMV) immediate early promoter
    814..847     +  LTR            5' LTR (truncated) (fragment): truncated 5' long terminal repeat (LTR) from HIV-1
    863..881     +  promoter       T7 promoter: promoter for bacteriophage T7 RNA polymerase
    989..2638    +  CDS            Prkaa2: AAPK2_RAT - Also known as Ampk, Ampk2. Experimental evidence at protein level: Swiss-Prot protein existence level 1. Catalytic subunit of AMP-activated protein kinase (AMPK), an energy sensor protein kinase that plays a key role in regulating cellular energy metabolism. In response to reduction of intracellular ATP levels, AMPK activates energy-producing pathways and inhibits energy-consuming processes: inhibits protein, carbohydrate and lipid biosynthesis, as well as cell growth and proliferation. AMPK acts via direct phosphorylation of metabolic enzymes, and by longer-term effects via phosph
   2963..2981    -  promoter       SP6 promoter: promoter for bacteriophage SP6 RNA polymerase
   3007..3231    +  polyA_signal   bGH poly(A) signal: bovine growth hormone polyadenylation signal
   3235..3256    +  promoter       SV40 promoter (fragment): SV40 enhancer and early promoter
   3277..3705    +  rep_origin     f1 ori (sequence partly withheld): f1 bacteriophage origin of replication; arrow indicates direction of (+) strand synthesis
   3719..4048    +  promoter       SV40 promoter: SV40 enhancer and early promoter
   4115..4906    +  CDS            neo: KKA2_KLEPN - Also known as kan, nptII. Experimental evidence at protein level: Swiss-Prot protein existence level 1. Resistance to kanamycin, neomycin, paromomycin, ribostamycin, butirosin and gentamicin B. From Klebsiella pneumoniae.
   4930..5088    +  CDS            ble (fragment): BLE_KLEPN - Experimental evidence at protein level: Swiss-Prot protein existence level 1. Binding protein with a strong affinity to the bleomycin family of antibiotics. Binds to CL990; an antimitotic-antibiotic compound. From Klebsiella pneumoniae.
   5083..5204    +  polyA_signal   SV40 poly(A) signal: SV40 polyadenylation signal
   5277..5293    -  protein_bind   lac operator: The lac repressor binds to the lac operator to inhibit transcription in E. coli. This inhibition can be relieved by adding lactose or isopropyl-β-D-thiogalactopyranoside (IPTG). lac repressor encoded by lacI
   5301..5331    -  promoter       lac promoter: promoter for the E. coli lac operon
   5346..5367    -  protein_bind   CAP binding site: CAP binding activates transcription in the presence of cAMP. E. coli catabolite activator protein
   5380..5472    -  CDS            lacI (fragment): lac repressor; lacI; The lac repressor binds to the lac operator to inhibit transcription in E. coli. This inhibition can be relieved by adding lactose or isopropyl-β-D-thiogalactopyranoside (IPTG).
   5655..6243    -  rep_origin     ori: high-copy-number ColE1/pMB1/pBR322/pUC origin of replication
   6414..7274    -  CDS            AmpR: β-lactamase; bla; confers resistance to ampicillin, carbenicillin, and related antibiotics
   7275..7379    -  promoter       AmpR promoter: bla
