[The description below was written by a language model from this plasmid's Addgene catalogue record and pLannotate feature annotations shown in this document.]
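Description:
pAMPK alpha2 K45R is a mammalian expression plasmid built on the pcDNA3 backbone that encodes the rat AMP-activated protein kinase alpha2 catalytic subunit (Prkaa2) carrying a K45R point mutation. The roughly 2 kb insert was cloned into an EcoRI site that is retained at both ends, and the catalogue entry records an N-terminal Myc epitope tag on the insert; the feature table annotates the Prkaa2 coding sequence but does not call out the tag separately. Transcription is driven by the human cytomegalovirus immediate early enhancer and promoter and terminated by the bovine growth hormone polyadenylation signal. T7 and SP6 phage promoters flank the cloning region, as is standard for pcDNA3. The short "HIV-1 LTR" and "ble" fragments in the automated annotation are small partial matches next to the CMV promoter and the neo cassette, and probably do not represent functional elements.

In E. coli the plasmid is maintained at high copy through a ColE1/pUC-type origin and selected with ampicillin through the beta-lactamase gene. An f1 origin is also present, which allows single-stranded DNA production. For mammalian cells, an SV40 early promoter drives the neomycin phosphotransferase gene followed by an SV40 poly(A) signal, so stable transfectants can be selected with G418.

The record does not state the functional consequence of K45R. A lysine-to-arginine change at this position in the kinase domain is the kind of substitution generally used to make a catalytically inactive, potentially dominant-interfering kinase. The associated publication concerns the role of AMPK in contraction- and hypoxia-regulated glucose transport in skeletal muscle, which fits use of the construct to probe or block AMPK alpha2 signalling, with the Myc tag available for detecting the expressed protein.
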