Addgene plasmid #15992: pAMPK alpha2 K45R
Depositing lab: Morris Birnbaum. Publication: A role for AMP-activated protein kinase in contraction- and hypoxia-regulated glucose transport in skeletal muscle. Mu J, Brozinick JT, Valladares O, Bucan M, Birnbaum MJ. Mol Cell. 2001 May . 7(5):1085-94. 10.1016/S1097-2765(01)00251-9 PubMed 11389854.
Backbone
  Vector backbone: pcDNA3
  Backbone manufacturer: Invitrogen
  Backbone size w/o insert (bp): 5400
  Vector type: Mammalian Expression
  Selectable markers: Neomycin (select with G418)
Growth in bacteria
  Bacterial resistance: Ampicillin, 100 μg/mL
  Growth temperature: 37°C
  Growth strain: DH5alpha
  Copy number: High Copy
Gene/Insert
  Gene/Insert name: AMPK alpha2 (alt name: AMPK)
  Species: R. norvegicus (rat)
  Insert size (bp): 2000
  Mutation: K45R
  Entrez Gene: Prkaa2 (a.k.a. Ampk, Ampka2)
  Promoter: CMV
  Tag / fusion protein: Myc (N terminal on insert)
  Cloning method: Restriction Enzyme; 5′ cloning site EcoRI (not destroyed); 3′ cloning site EcoRI (not destroyed)
  Sequencing primers: 5′ CMV-F; 3′ BGH-rev
Resource information
  A portion of this plasmid was derived from a plasmid made by: David Carling, Imperial College School of Medicine
Terms and licenses: Academic/Nonprofit Terms; Industry Terms: Not Available to Industry
How to cite: pAMPK alpha2 K45R was a gift from Morris Birnbaum (Addgene plasmid # 15992 ; http://n2t.net/addgene:15992 ; RRID:Addgene_15992)
