>Addgene plasmid #15992 | pAMPK alpha2 K45R | addgene partial sequence | sequence record 38371 | CMV-F 5'-CGCAAATGGGCGGTAGGCGTG-3'
ACTAGAGAACCCACTGCTTACTGGCTTATCGAAATTAATACGACTCACTATAGGGAGACCCAAGCTTGGT
ACCGAGCTCGGATCCACTAGTAACGGCCGCCAGTGTGCTGGAATTCGCCATGGAGCAGAAGCTTATCTCC
GAGGAGGACCTCGGTGGCGGCGAGAAGCAGAAGCACGACGGGCGTGTGAAGATCGGACACTACGTGCTGG
GGGACACCCTGGGCGTCGGCACCTTCGGCAAAGTGAAGATTGGAGAACATCAATTGACAGGCCATAAAGT
GGCAGTTAGGATCTTAAATAGACAGAAGATTCGCAGTTTAGATGTTGTTGGAAAAATAAAACGAGAAATT
CAAAATCTTAAACTCTTTCGTCATCCTCATATTATCAAACTCTACCAAGTGATCAGCACTCCAACAGACT
TTTTTATGGTAATGGAATATGTGTCTGGAGGTGAATTGTTCGACTACATCTGTAAACACGGGAGGGTTGA
AGAGGTGGAAGCTCGCCGGCTCTTCCAGCAGATTCTGTCTGCCGTGGACTACTGTCACAGGCACATGGTT
GTCCACAGGGACCTGAAGCCAGAGAACGTGTTGCTGGACGCCCAGATGAATGCTAAGATAGCTGACTTCG
GACTCTCTAATATGATGTCAGATGGTGAATTTCTACGAACTAGCTGTGGATCGCCAAATTATGCAGCACC
GGAGGTCATCTCAGGAAGGCTGTATGCGGGTCCTGAGGTTGATATCTGGAGCTGTGGTGTTATCCTGTAT
GCCCTTCTCTGTGGCACCCTCCCGTTCGACGATGAGCACGTGCCTACGCTCTTTAAGA
